Addgene plasmid #105607: pUA66 theta GFP
Purpose: Expresses GFP with no promoter
Depositing lab: Pamela Silver. Depositing organization: Harvard Medical School. Publication: Rational Design of Evolutionarily Stable Microbial Kill Switches. Stirling F, Bitzan L, O'Keefe S, Redfield E, Oliver JWK, Way J, Silver PA. Mol Cell. 2017 Nov 16;68(4):686-697.e3. doi: 10.1016/j.molcel.2017.10.033. PubMed 29149596.
Backbone
  Vector backbone: pUA66
  Backbone size w/o insert (bp): 3200
  Total vector size (bp): 4265
  Vector type: Bacterial Expression
Growth in bacteria
  Bacterial resistance: Kanamycin, 50 μg/mL
  Growth temperature: 30°C
  Growth strain: DH5alpha
  Copy number: Low Copy
Gene/Insert
  Gene/Insert name: GFP
  Species: Synthetic
  Promoter: No Promoter
  Cloning method: Gibson Cloning
  Sequencing primers: 5′ GGCGGCAAGAAAGCCATCCAG; 3′ GCATCACCTTCACCCTCTCCACTG
Terms and licenses: Academic/Nonprofit Terms; Industry Terms: Not Available to Industry
How to cite: pUA66 theta GFP was a gift from Pamela Silver (Addgene plasmid # 105607 ; http://n2t.net/addgene:105607 ; RRID:Addgene_105607)
