[The description below was written by a language model from this plasmid's Addgene catalogue record and pLannotate feature annotations shown in this document.]
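Description:
pUA66 theta GFP is a low-copy bacterial reporter plasmid built on the pUA66 backbone and propagated in E. coli. Replication depends on the pSC101 origin together with its cognate Rep101 (RepA) initiator protein, which keeps copy number low, and selection is by kanamycin through the neo/nptII aminoglycoside phosphotransferase gene. That resistance gene lies on the opposite strand to the reporter, is followed by a lambda t0 terminator, and is adjacent to a short residual fragment of the Tn5 transposase coding sequence, a remnant of the marker's transposon origin rather than a functional element.

The payload is a GFPmut2 coding sequence, a rapidly maturing Aequorea victoria GFP variant, followed by a small remnant of a pUC-type multiple cloning site and the E. coli rrnB T1 terminator. The record states explicitly that no promoter sits upstream of GFP, and neither feature table annotates one in the roughly hundred-base gap between the Tn5 fragment and the reporter. The plasmid therefore appears to be a promoterless version of a transcriptional-fusion reporter, most plausibly useful as a negative or background-fluorescence control alongside related constructs carrying test promoters. The record does not spell out this role, nor explain what "theta" signifies in the name. It was assembled by Gibson cloning and is associated with work on evolutionarily stable microbial kill switches.

Two full sequence records are available, the depositor's at 4,265 nt and a repository sequencing result at 4,277 nt. They carry the same eight features in the same order and differ only in numbering origin and a small length discrepancy.
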