Features (pLannotate 1.2.2; 8 found; start..end, strand, type, name):
      2..121     -  CDS            tnpA (fragment): TN5P_ECOLX - Also known as tnp. Experimental evidence at protein level: Swiss-Prot protein existence level 1. Mediates transposition of transposon Tn5 by a 'cut and paste' mechanism. First, the monomeric transposase binds the 19 bp inverted DNA repeats flanking the transposon. Then, dimerization of the DNA- bound transposase creates a synaptic DNA complex. After nicking of the first DNA strand, excision of the transposon proceeds through a series of intermediates. The transposase then mediates the insertion of the transposon at a new site by strand transfer. The activity of the wild- type tran
    226..939     +  CDS            GFPmut2: GFPmut2 is a basic (constitutively fluorescent) green fluorescent protein published in 1996, derived from Aequorea victoria. It is reported to be a very rapidly-maturing weak dimer.
    950..969     +  misc_feature   MCS (fragment): pUC18/19 multiple cloning site
    980..1066    +  terminator     rrnB T1 terminator: Escherichia coli rrnB; transcription terminator T1 from the E. coli rrnB gene
   1604..2554    -  CDS            Rep101: RepA protein needed for replication with the pSC101 origin; rep101
   2602..2824    -  rep_origin     pSC101 ori: low-copy replication origin that requires the Rep101 protein
   3316..3410    -  terminator     lambda t0 terminator: transcription terminator from phage lambda
   3444..4235    -  CDS            neo: KKA2_KLEPN - Also known as kan, nptII. Experimental evidence at protein level: Swiss-Prot protein existence level 1. Resistance to kanamycin, neomycin, paromomycin, ribostamycin, butirosin and gentamicin B. From Klebsiella pneumoniae.
>Addgene plasmid #105607 | pUA66 theta GFP | depositor full sequence | sequence record 199782 | pUA66 theta GFP sequence 4265 bps
AGATCTTGATCCCCTGCGCCATCAGATCCTTGGCGGCAAGAAAGCCATCCAGTTTACTTTGCAGGGCTTC
CCAACCTTACCAGAGGGCGCCCCAGCTGGCAATTCCGACGTCTAAGAAACCATTATTATCATGACATTAA
CCTATAAAAATAGGCGTATCACGAGGCCCTTTCGTCTTCACCTCGATGTCGAGAGATCCTCTAGATTTAA
GAAGGAGATATACATATGAGTAAAGGAGAAGAACTTTTCACTGGAGTTGTCCCAATTCTTGTTGAATTAG
ATGGTGATGTTAATGGGCACAAATTTTCTGTCAGTGGAGAGGGTGAAGGTGATGCAACATACGGAAAACT
TACCCTTAAATTTATTTGCACTACTGGAAAACTACCTGTTCCATGGCCAACACTTGTCACTACTTTCGCG
TATGGTCTTCAATGCTTTGCGAGATACCCAGATCATATGAAACAGCATGACTTTTTCAAGAGTGCCATGC
CCGAAGGTTATGTACAGGAAAGAACTATATTTTTCAAAGATGACGGGAACTACAAGACACGTGCTGAAGT
CAAGTTTGAAGGTGATACCCTTGTTAATAGAATCGAGTTAAAAGGTATTGATTTTAAAGAAGATGGAAAC
ATTCTTGGACACAAATTGGAATACAACTATAACTCACACAATGTATACATCATGGCAGACAAACAAAAGA
ATGGAATCAAAGTTAACTTCAAAATTAGACACAACATTGAAGATGGAAGCGTTCAACTAGCAGACCATTA
TCAACAAAATACTCCAATTGGCGATGGCCCTGTCCTTTTACCAGACAACCATTACCTGTCCACACAATCT
GCCCTTTCGAAAGATCCCAACGAAAAGAGAGACCACATGGTCCTTCTTGAGTTTGTAACAGCTGCTGGGA
TTACACATGGCATGGATGAACTATACAAATAAATGTCCAGACCTGCAGGCATGCAAGCTCTAGAGGCATC
AAATAAAACGAAAGGCTCAGTCGAAAGACTGGGCCTTTCGTTTTATCTGTTGTTTGTCGGTGAACGCTCT
CCTGAGTAGGACAAATCCGCCGCCCTAGACCTAGGGTACGGGTTTTGCTGCCCGCAAACGGGCTGTTCTG
GTGTTGCTAGTTTGTTATCAGAATCGCAGATCCGGCTTCAGCCGGTTTGCCGGCTGAAAGCGCTATTTCT
TCCAGAATTGCCATGATTTTTTCCCCACGGGAGGCGTCACTGGCTCCCGTGTTGTCGGCAGCTTTGATTC
GATAAGCAGCATCGCCTGTTTCAGGCTGTCTATGTGTGACTGTTGAGCTGTAACAAGTTGTCTCAGGTGT
TCAATTTCATGTTCTAGTTGCTTTGTTTTACTGGTTTCACCTGTTCTATTAGGTGTTACATGCTGTTCAT
CTGTTACATTGTCGATCTGTTCATGGTGAACAGCTTTGAATGCACCAAAAACTCGTAAAAGCTCTGATGT
ATCTATCTTTTTTACACCGTTTTCATCTGTGCATATGGACAGTTTTCCCTTTGATATGTAACGGTGAACA
GTTGTTCTACTTTTGTTTGTTAGTCTTGATGCTTCACTGATAGATACAAGAGCCATAAGAACCTCAGATC
CTTCCGTATTTAGCCAGTATGTTCTCTAGTGTGGTTCGTTGTTTTTGCGTGAGCCATGAGAACGAACCAT
TGAGATCATACTTACTTTGCATGTCACTCAAAAATTTTGCCTCAAAACTGGTGAGCTGAATTTTTGCAGT
TAAAGCATCGTGTAGTGTTTTTCTTAGTCCGTTATGTAGGTAGGAATCTGATGTAATGGTTGTTGGTATT
TTGTCACCATTCATTTTTATCTGGTTGTTCTCAAGTTCGGTTACGAGATCCATTTGTCTATCTAGTTCAA
CTTGGAAAATCAACGTATCAGTCGGGCGGCCTCGCTTATCAACCACCAATTTCATATTGCTGTAAGTGTT
TAAATCTTTACTTATTGGTTTCAAAACCCATTGGTTAAGCCTTTTAAACTCATGGTAGTTATTTTCAAGC
ATTAACATGAACTTAAATTCATCAAGGCTAATCTCTATATTTGCCTTGTGAGTTTTCTTTTGTGTTAGTT
CTTTTAATAACCACTCATAAATCCTCATAGAGTATTTGTTTTCAAAAGACTTAACATGTTCCAGATTATA
TTTTATGAATTTTTTTAACTGGAAAAGATAAGGCAATATCTCTTCACTAAAAACTAATTCTAATTTTTCG
CTTGAGAACTTGGCATAGTTTGTCCACTGGAAAATCTCAAAGCCTTTAACCAAAGGATTCCTGATTTCCA
CAGTTCTCGTCATCAGCTCTCTGGTTGCTTTAGCTAATACACCATAAGCATTTTCCCTACTGATGTTCAT
CATCTGAGCGTATTGGTTATAAGTGAACGATACCGTCCGTTCTTTCCTTGTAGGGTTTTCAATCGTGGGG
TTGAGTAGTGCCACACAGCATAAAATTAGCTTGGTTTCATGCTCCGTTAAGTCATAGCGACTAATCGCTA
GTTCATTTGCTTTGAAAACAACTAATTCAGACATACATCTCAATTGGTCTAGGTGATTTTAATCACTATA
CCAATTGAGATGGGCTAGTCAATGATAATTACTAGTCCTTTTCCTTTGAGTTGTGGGTATCTGTAAATTC
TGCTAGACCTTTGCTGGAAAACTTGTAAATTCTGCTAGACCCTCTGTAAATTCCGCTAGACCTTTGTGTG
TTTTTTTTGTTTATATTCAAGTGGTTATAATTTATAGAATAAAGAAAGAATAAAAAAAGATAAAAAGAAT
AGATCCCAGCCCTGTGTATAACTCACTACTTTAGTCAGTTCCGCAGTATTACAAAAGGATGTCGCAAACG
CTGTTTGCTCCTCTACAAAACAGACCTTAAAACCCTAAAGGCTTAAGTAGCGCCGTCGCAAGCTCCGGCA
AATCGCTGAATATTCCTTTTGTCTCCGACCATCAGGCACCTGAGTCGCTGTCTTTTTCGTCACATTCAGT
TCGCTGCGCTCACGGCTCTGGCAGTGAATGGGGGTAAATGGCACTACAGGCGCCTTTTATGGATTCATGC
AAGGAAACTACCCATAATACAAGAAAAGCCCGTCACGGGCTTCTCAGGGCGTTTTATGGCGGGTCTGCTA
TGTGGTGCTATCTGACTTTTTGCTGTTCAGCAGTTCCTGCCCTCTGATTTTCCAGTCTGACCACTTCGGA
TTATCCCGTGACAGGTCATTCAGACTGGCTAATGCACCCAGTAAGGCAGCGGTATCATCAACAGGCTTAC
CCGTCTTACTGTCCCTAGTGCTTGGATTCTCACCAATAAAAAACGCCCGGCGGCAACCGAGCGTTCTGAA
CAAATCCAGATGGAGTTCTGAGGTCATTACTGGATCTATCAACAGGAGTCCAAGCGAGCTCTCGAACCCC
AGAGTCCCGCTCAGAAGAACTCGTCAAGAAGGCGATAGAAGGCGATGCGCTGCGAATCGGGAGCGGCGAT
ACCGTAAAGCACGAGGAAGCGGTCAGCCCATTCGCCGCCAAGCTCTTCAGCAATATCACGGGTAGCCAAC
GCTATGTCCTGATAGCGGTCCGCCACACCCAGCCGGCCACAGTCGATGAATCCAGAAAAGCGGCCATTTT
CCACCATGATATTCGGCAAGCAGGCATCGCCATGGGTCACGACGAGATCCTCGCCGTCGGGCATGCGCGC
CTTGAGCCTGGCGAACAGTTCGGCTGGCGCGAGCCCCTGATGCTCTTCGTCCAGATCATCCTGATCGACA
AGACCGGCTTCCATCCGAGTACGTGCTCGCTCGATGCGATGTTTCGCTTGGTGGTCGAATGGGCAGGTAG
CCGGATCAAGCGTATGCAGCCGCCGCATTGCATCAGCCATGATGGATACTTTCTCGGCAGGAGCAAGGTG
AGATGACAGGAGATCCTGCCCCGGCACTTCGCCCAATAGCAGCCAGTCCCTTCCCGCTTCAGTGACAACG
TCGAGCACAGCTGCGCAAGGAACGCCCGTCGTGGCCAGCCACGATAGCCGCGCTGCCTCGTCCTGCAGTT
CATTCAGGGCACCGGACAGGTCGGTCTTGACAAAAAGAACCGGGCGCCCCTGCGCTGACAGCCGGAACAC
GGCGGCATCAGAGCAGCCGATTGTCTGTTGTGCCCAGTCATAGCCGAATAGCCTCTCCACCCAAGCGGCC
GGAGAACCTGCGTGCAATCCATCTTGTTCAATCATGCGAAACGATCCTCATCCTGTCTCTTGATC
