Features (pLannotate 1.2.2; 8 found; start..end, strand, type, name):
    170..264     -  terminator     lambda t0 terminator: transcription terminator from phage lambda
    298..1089    -  CDS            neo: KKA2_KLEPN - Also known as kan, nptII. Experimental evidence at protein level: Swiss-Prot protein existence level 1. Resistance to kanamycin, neomycin, paromomycin, ribostamycin, butirosin and gentamicin B. From Klebsiella pneumoniae.
   1121..1240    -  CDS            tnpA (fragment): TN5P_ECOLX - Also known as tnp. Experimental evidence at protein level: Swiss-Prot protein existence level 1. Mediates transposition of transposon Tn5 by a 'cut and paste' mechanism. First, the monomeric transposase binds the 19 bp inverted DNA repeats flanking the transposon. Then, dimerization of the DNA- bound transposase creates a synaptic DNA complex. After nicking of the first DNA strand, excision of the transposon proceeds through a series of intermediates. The transposase then mediates the insertion of the transposon at a new site by strand transfer. The activity of the wild- type tran
   1357..2070    +  CDS            GFPmut2: GFPmut2 is a basic (constitutively fluorescent) green fluorescent protein published in 1996, derived from Aequorea victoria. It is reported to be a very rapidly-maturing weak dimer.
   2081..2100    +  misc_feature   MCS (fragment): pUC18/19 multiple cloning site
   2111..2197    +  terminator     rrnB T1 terminator: Escherichia coli rrnB; transcription terminator T1 from the E. coli rrnB gene
   2735..3685    -  CDS            Rep101: RepA protein needed for replication with the pSC101 origin; rep101
   3733..3955    -  rep_origin     pSC101 ori: low-copy replication origin that requires the Rep101 protein
>Addgene plasmid #105607 | pUA66 theta GFP | addgene full sequence | sequence record 210134 | Addgene NGS Result
GCTATGTGGTGCTATCTGACTTTTTGCTGTTCAGCAGTTCCTGCCCTCTGATTTTCCAGTCTGACCACTT
CGGATTATCCCGTGACAGGTCATTCAGACTGGCTAATGCACCCAGTAAGGCAGCGGTATCATCAACAGGC
TTACCCGTCTTACTGTCCCTAGTGCTTGGATTCTCACCAATAAAAAACGCCCGGCGGCAACCGAGCGTTC
TGAACAAATCCAGATGGAGTTCTGAGGTCATTACTGGATCTATCAACAGGAGTCCAAGCGAGCTCTCGAA
CCCCAGAGTCCCGCTCAGAAGAACTCGTCAAGAAGGCGATAGAAGGCGATGCGCTGCGAATCGGGAGCGG
CGATACCGTAAAGCACGAGGAAGCGGTCAGCCCATTCGCCGCCAAGCTCTTCAGCAATATCACGGGTAGC
CAACGCTATGTCCTGATAGCGGTCCGCCACACCCAGCCGGCCACAGTCGATGAATCCAGAAAAGCGGCCA
TTTTCCACCATGATATTCGGCAAGCAGGCATCGCCATGGGTCACGACGAGATCCTCGCCGTCGGGCATGC
GCGCCTTGAGCCTGGCGAACAGTTCGGCTGGCGCGAGCCCCTGATGCTCTTCGTCCAGATCATCCTGATC
GACAAGACCGGCTTCCATCCGAGTACGTGCTCGCTCGATGCGATGTTTCGCTTGGTGGTCGAATGGGCAG
GTAGCCGGATCAAGCGTATGCAGCCGCCGCATTGCATCAGCCATGATGGATACTTTCTCGGCAGGAGCAA
GGTGAGATGACAGGAGATCCTGCCCCGGCACTTCGCCCAATAGCAGCCAGTCCCTTCCCGCTTCAGTGAC
AACGTCGAGCACAGCTGCGCAAGGAACGCCCGTCGTGGCCAGCCACGATAGCCGCGCTGCCTCGTCCTGC
AGTTCATTCAGGGCACCGGACAGGTCGGTCTTGACAAAAAGAACCGGGCGCCCCTGCGCTGACAGCCGGA
ACACGGCGGCATCAGAGCAGCCGATTGTCTGTTGTGCCCAGTCATAGCCGAATAGCCTCTCCACCCAAGC
GGCCGGAGAACCTGCGTGCAATCCATCTTGTTCAATCATGCGAAACGATCCTCATCCTGTCTCTTGATCA
GATCTTGATCCCCTGCGCCATCAGATCCTTGGCGGCAAGAAAGCCATCCAGTTTACTTTGCAGGGCTTCC
CAACCTTACCAGAGGGCGCCCCAGCTGGCAATTCCGACGTCTAAGAAACCATTATTATCATGACATTAAC
CTATAAAAATAGGCGTATCACGAGGCCCTTTCGTCTTCACCTCGATGGATCCGAATTCCTCGAGAGATCC
TCTAGATTTAAGAAGGAGATATACATATGAGTAAAGGAGAAGAACTTTTCACTGGAGTTGTCCCAATTCT
TGTTGAATTAGATGGTGATGTTAATGGGCACAAATTTTCTGTCAGTGGAGAGGGTGAAGGTGATGCAACA
TACGGAAAACTTACCCTTAAATTTATTTGCACTACTGGAAAACTACCTGTTCCATGGCCAACACTTGTCA
CTACTTTCGCGTATGGTCTTCAATGCTTTGCGAGATACCCAGATCATATGAAACAGCATGACTTTTTCAA
GAGTGCCATGCCCGAAGGTTATGTACAGGAAAGAACTATATTTTTCAAAGATGACGGGAACTACAAGACA
CGTGCTGAAGTCAAGTTTGAAGGTGATACCCTTGTTAATAGAATCGAGTTAAAAGGTATTGATTTTAAAG
AAGATGGAAACATTCTTGGACACAAATTGGAATACAACTATAACTCACACAATGTATACATCATGGCAGA
CAAACAAAAGAATGGAATCAAAGTTAACTTCAAAATTAGACACAACATTGAAGATGGAAGCGTTCAACTA
GCAGACCATTATCAACAAAATACTCCAATTGGCGATGGCCCTGTCCTTTTACCAGACAACCATTACCTGT
CCACACAATCTGCCCTTTCGAAAGATCCCAACGAAAAGAGAGACCACATGGTCCTTCTTGAGTTTGTAAC
AGCTGCTGGGATTACACATGGCATGGATGAACTATACAAATAAATGTCCAGACCTGCAGGCATGCAAGCT
CTAGAGGCATCAAATAAAACGAAAGGCTCAGTCGAAAGACTGGGCCTTTCGTTTTATCTGTTGTTTGTCG
GTGAACGCTCTCCTGAGTAGGACAAATCCGCCGCCCTAGACCTAGGGTACGGGTTTTGCTGCCCGCAAAC
GGGCTGTTCTGGTGTTGCTAGTTTGTTATCAGAATCGCAGATCCGGCTTCAGCCGGTTTGCCGGCTGAAA
GCGCTATTTCTTCCAGAATTGCCATGATTTTTTCCCCACGGGAGGCGTCACTGGCTCCCGTGTTGTCGGC
AGCTTTGATTCGATAAGCAGCATCGCCTGTTTCAGGCTGTCTATGTGTGACTGTTGAGCTGTAACAAGTT
GTCTCAGGTGTTCAATTTCATGTTCTAGTTGCTTTGTTTTACTGGTTTCACCTGTTCTATTAGGTGTTAC
ATGCTGTTCATCTGTTACATTGTCGATCTGTTCATGGTGAACAGCTTTGAATGCACCAAAAACTCGTAAA
AGCTCTGATGTATCTATCTTTTTTACACCGTTTTCATCTGTGCATATGGACAGTTTTCCCTTTGATATGT
AACGGTGAACAGTTGTTCTACTTTTGTTTGTTAGTCTTGATGCTTCACTGATAGATACAAGAGCCATAAG
AACCTCAGATCCTTCCGTATTTAGCCAGTATGTTCTCTAGTGTGGTTCGTTGTTTTTGCGTGAGCCATGA
GAACGAACCATTGAGATCATACTTACTTTGCATGTCACTCAAAAATTTTGCCTCAAAACTGGTGAGCTGA
ATTTTTGCAGTTAAAGCATCGTGTAGTGTTTTTCTTAGTCCGTTATGTAGGTAGGAATCTGATGTAATGG
TTGTTGGTATTTTGTCACCATTCATTTTTATCTGGTTGTTCTCAAGTTCGGTTACGAGATCCATTTGTCT
ATCTAGTTCAACTTGGAAAATCAACGTATCAGTCGGGCGGCCTCGCTTATCAACCACCAATTTCATATTG
CTGTAAGTGTTTAAATCTTTACTTATTGGTTTCAAAACCCATTGGTTAAGCCTTTTAAACTCATGGTAGT
TATTTTCAAGCATTAACATGAACTTAAATTCATCAAGGCTAATCTCTATATTTGCCTTGTGAGTTTTCTT
TTGTGTTAGTTCTTTTAATAACCACTCATAAATCCTCATAGAGTATTTGTTTTCAAAAGACTTAACATGT
TCCAGATTATATTTTATGAATTTTTTTAACTGGAAAAGATAAGGCAATATCTCTTCACTAAAAACTAATT
CTAATTTTTCGCTTGAGAACTTGGCATAGTTTGTCCACTGGAAAATCTCAAAGCCTTTAACCAAAGGATT
CCTGATTTCCACAGTTCTCGTCATCAGCTCTCTGGTTGCTTTAGCTAATACACCATAAGCATTTTCCCTA
CTGATGTTCATCATCTGAGCGTATTGGTTATAAGTGAACGATACCGTCCGTTCTTTCCTTGTAGGGTTTT
CAATCGTGGGGTTGAGTAGTGCCACACAGCATAAAATTAGCTTGGTTTCATGCTCCGTTAAGTCATAGCG
ACTAATCGCTAGTTCATTTGCTTTGAAAACAACTAATTCAGACATACATCTCAATTGGTCTAGGTGATTT
TAATCACTATACCAATTGAGATGGGCTAGTCAATGATAATTACTAGTCCTTTTCCTTTGAGTTGTGGGTA
TCTGTAAATTCTGCTAGACCTTTGCTGGAAAACTTGTAAATTCTGCTAGACCCTCTGTAAATTCCGCTAG
ACCTTTGTGTGTTTTTTTTGTTTATATTCAAGTGGTTATAATTTATAGAATAAAGAAAGAATAAAAAAAG
ATAAAAAGAATAGATCCCAGCCCTGTGTATAACTCACTACTTTAGTCAGTTCCGCAGTATTACAAAAGGA
TGTCGCAAACGCTGTTTGCTCCTCTACAAAACAGACCTTAAAACCCTAAAGGCTTAAGTAGCACCCTCGC
AAGCTCGGGCAAATCGCTGAATATTCCTTTTGTCTCCGACCATCAGGCACCTGAGTCGCTGTCTTTTTCG
TGACATTCAGTTCGCTGCGCTCACGGCTCTGGCAGTGAATGGGGGTAAATGGCACTACAGGCGCCTTTTA
TGGATTCATGCAAGGAAACTACCCATAATACAAGAAAAGCCCGTCACGGGCTTCTCAGGGCGTTTTATGG
CGGGTCT
